Addgene plasmid #133745: MSCV-human CSFI-R-L301S- Y969F-IRES-GFP
Purpose: retroviral expression of CSF1-R mutant
Depositing lab: Martine Roussel. Depositing organization: St. Jude Children's Research Hospital. Publication: Transforming potential of the c-fms proto-oncogene (CSF-1 receptor). Roussel MF, Dull TJ, Rettenmier CW, Ralph P, Ullrich A, Sherr CJ. Nature. 1987 Feb 5-11;325(6104):549-52. 10.1038/325549a0 PubMed 3027579.
Backbone
  Vector backbone: MSCV LTR
  Backbone size w/o insert (bp): 6415
  Vector type: Mammalian Expression, Retroviral
  Selectable markers: GFP
Growth in bacteria
  Bacterial resistance: Ampicillin, 100 μg/mL
  Growth temperature: 37°C
  Growth strain: NEB Stable
  Copy number: Unknown
Gene/Insert
  Gene/Insert name: CSF1-R (alt name: c-fms)
  Species: H. sapiens (human)
  Insert size (bp): 3000
  Mutation: L301S- Y969F
  Entrez Gene: CSF1R (a.k.a. BANDDOS, C-FMS, CD115, CSF-1R, CSFR, FIM2, FMS, GPSC, HDLS, HDLS1, M-CSF-R)
  Promoter: MSCV
  Cloning method: Restriction Enzyme; 5′ cloning site Not1 (unknown if destroyed); 3′ cloning site Not1 (unknown if destroyed)
Terms and licenses: Academic/Nonprofit Terms; Industry Terms: Not Available to Industry
How to cite: MSCV-human CSFI-R-L301S- Y969F-IRES-GFP was a gift from Martine Roussel (Addgene plasmid # 133745 ; http://n2t.net/addgene:133745 ; RRID:Addgene_133745)
