[The description below was written by a language model from this plasmid's Addgene catalogue record and pLannotate feature annotations shown in this document.]
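Description:
MSCV-human CSFI-R-L301S- Y969F-IRES-GFP is a gammaretroviral expression plasmid built on the murine stem cell virus (MSCV) backbone, intended for producing replication-defective retrovirus that delivers a mutant human CSF-1 receptor into mammalian cells. In bacteria it is maintained through a high-copy ColE1/pUC-type origin and selected with ampicillin via the β-lactamase gene. The plasmid portion also carries non-functional remnants of earlier cloning vectors (fragments of lacI, lacZα, rop, bom and the tetracycline resistance gene, plus a lac promoter/operator). The sequenced plasmid is about 9.7 kb.

The proviral unit is flanked by 5′ and 3′ long terminal repeats, with the 5′ LTR serving as the promoter. Downstream lie the Ψ packaging signal and a truncated gag segment lacking its start codon, which together support efficient encapsidation of the genomic RNA when gag, pol and env are supplied in trans by packaging cells. The roughly 3 kb human CSF1R (c-fms) cDNA was inserted at a NotI site and carries two substitutions, L301S and Y969F. It encodes the receptor tyrosine kinase for CSF1 and IL34, which governs survival, proliferation and differentiation of mononuclear phagocytes. An EMCV IRES follows the receptor coding sequence and drives translation of EGFP from the same bicistronic transcript, so that green fluorescence marks transduced cells and allows them to be sorted or tracked without a drug marker. The record gives the purpose simply as retroviral expression of the CSF1-R mutant, and the associated publication concerns the transforming potential of the c-fms proto-oncogene, consistent with use in studies of receptor signalling and transformation.
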