Features (pLannotate 1.2.2; 20 found; start..end, strand, type, name):
    579..920     +  misc_feature   MESV Ψ: packaging signal of murine embryonic stem cell virus
    987..1403    +  CDS            gag (truncated): truncated Moloney murine leukemia virus (MMLV) gag gene lacking the start codon
   1438..1460    +  misc_feature   MCS (fragment): pUC18/19 multiple cloning site
   1603..4518    +  CDS            CSF1R: CSF1R_HUMAN - Also known as FMS. Experimental evidence at protein level: Swiss-Prot protein existence level 1. Tyrosine-protein kinase that acts as cell-surface receptor for CSF1 and IL34 and plays an essential role in the regulation of survival, proliferation and differentiation of hematopoietic precursor cells, especially mononuclear phagocytes, such as macrophages and monocytes. Promotes the release of proinflammatory chemokines in response to IL34 and CSF1, and thereby plays an important role in innate immunity and in inflammatory processes. Plays an important role in the regulation of ost
   4810..5272    +  misc_feature   IRES: internal ribosome entry site (IRES) of the encephalomyocarditis virus (EMCV)
   5286..6005    +  CDS            EGFP: the original enhanced GFP (Yang et al., 1996) mammalian codon-optimized
   6084..6598    +  LTR            3' LTR: 3' long terminal repeat from murine embryonic stem cell virus
   6760..6776    -  protein_bind   lac operator: The lac repressor binds to the lac operator to inhibit transcription in E. coli. This inhibition can be relieved by adding lactose or isopropyl-β-D-thiogalactopyranoside (IPTG). lac repressor encoded by lacI
   6784..6814    -  promoter       lac promoter: promoter for the E. coli lac operon
   6829..6850    -  protein_bind   CAP binding site: CAP binding activates transcription in the presence of cAMP. E. coli catabolite activator protein
   6863..6955    -  CDS            lacI (fragment): lac repressor; lacI; The lac repressor binds to the lac operator to inhibit transcription in E. coli. This inhibition can be relieved by adding lactose or isopropyl-β-D-thiogalactopyranoside (IPTG).
   7138..7726    -  rep_origin     ori: high-copy-number ColE1/pMB1/pBR322/pUC origin of replication
   7897..8757    -  CDS            AmpR: β-lactamase; bla; confers resistance to ampicillin, carbenicillin, and related antibiotics
   8758..8862    -  promoter       AmpR promoter: bla
   8957..8992    +  CDS            rop (fragment): Rop protein, which maintains plasmids at low copy number; rop
   9094..9193    +  misc_feature   bom (fragment): basis of mobility region from pBR322
   9199..9348    -  CDS            lacZα (fragment): LacZα fragment of β-galactosidase; lacZ fragment
   9348..9549    -  CDS            TcR (fragment): tetracycline efflux protein; tet; confers resistance to tetracycline
   9550..9648    +  CDS            env (fragment): murine leukemia virus gPr80 envelope polyprotein precursor; env; proteolytically cleaved into gp70SU and p15TM subunits
   9690..515     +  LTR            5' LTR (across the origin): 5' long terminal repeat from murine embryonic stem cell virus
>Addgene plasmid #133745 | MSCV-human CSFI-R-L301S- Y969F-IRES-GFP | addgene full sequence | sequence record 265945 | Addgene NGS Result
TGAAAGACCCCACCTGTAGGTTTGGCAAGCTAGCTTAAGTAACGCCATTTTGCAAGGCATGGAAAATACA
TAACTGAGAATAGAGAAGTTCAGATCAAGGTTAGGAACAGAGAGACAGCAGAATATGGGCCAAACAGGAT
ATCTGTGGTAAGCAGTTCCTGCCCCGGCTCAGGGCCAAGAACAGATGGTCCCCAGATGCGGTCCCGCCCT
CAGCAGTTTCTAGAGAACCATCAGATGTTTCCAGGGTGCCCCAAGGACCTGAAATGACCCTGTGCCTTAT
TTGAACTAACCAATCAGTTCGCTTCTCGCTTCTGTTCGCGCGCTTCTGCTCCCCGAGCTCAATAAAAGAG
CCCACAACCCCTCACTCGGCGCGCCAGTCCTCCGATAGACTGCGTCGCCCGGGTACCCGTATTCCCAATA
AAGCCTCTTGCTGTTTGCATCCGAATCGTGGACTCGCTGATCCTTGGGAGGGTCTCCTCAGATTGATTGA
CTGCCCACCTCGGGGGTCTTTCATTTGGAGGTTCCACCGAGATTTGGAGACCCCTGCCCAGGGACCACCG
ACCCCCCCGCCGGGAGGTAAGCTGGCCAGCGGTCGTTTCGTGTCTGTCTCTGTCTTTGTGCGTGTTTGTG
CCGGCATCTAATGTTTGCGCCTGCGTCTGTACTAGTTAGCTAACTAGCTCTGTATCTGGCGGACCCGTGG
TGGAACTGACGAGTTCTGAACACCCGGCCGCAACCCTGGGAGACGTCCCAGGGACTTTGGGGGCCGTTTT
TGTGGCCCGACCTGAGGAAGGGAGTCGATGTGGAATCCGACCCCGTCAGGATATGTGGTTCTGGTAGGAG
ACGAGAACCTAAAACAGTTCCCGCCTCCGTCTGAATTTTTGCTTTCGGTTTGGAACCGAAGCCGCGCGTC
TTGTCTGCTGCAGCGCTGCAGCATCGTTCTGTGTTGTCTCTGTCTGACTGTGTTTCTGTATTTGTCTGAA
AATTAGGGCCAGACTGTTACCACTCCCTTAAGTTTGACCTTAGGTCACTGGAAAGATGTCGAGCGGATCG
CTCACAACCAGTCGGTAGATGTCAAGAAGAGACGTTGGGTTACCTTCTGCTCTGCAGAATGGCCAACCTT
TAACGTCGGATGGCCGCGAGACGGCACCTTTAACCGAGACCTCATCACCCAGGTTAAGATCAAGGTCTTT
TCACCTGGCCCGCATGGACACCCAGACCAGGTCCCCTACATCGTGACCTGGGAAGCCTTGGCTTTTGACC
CCCCTCCCTGGGTCAAGCCCTTTGTACACCCTAAGCCTCCGCCTCCTCTTCCTCCATCCGCCCCGTCTCT
CCCCCTTGAACCTCCTCGTTCGACCCCGCCTCGATCCTCCCTTTATCCAGCCCTCACTCCTTCTCTAGGC
GCCGGAATTCGTTAACCTCGAGAGATCCGCGGCCGCTGATCCGCTAGAGTCGACCTGCAGCCCAAGCTAA
TTCGCATGGTCGACTACCAGAGGAGAGGAACGTGTGTCCAGTGTCCCGATCCCTGCGGAGCTAGTAGCTG
AGAGCTCTGTGCCCTGGGCACCTTGCAGCCCTGCACCTGCCTGCCACTTCCCCACCGAGGCCATGGGCCC
AGGAGTTCTGCTGCTCCTGCTGGTGGCCACAGCTTGGCATGGTCAGGGAATCCCAGTGATAGAGCCCAGT
GTCCCCGAGCTGGTCGTGAAGCCAGGAGCAACGGTGACCTTGCGATGTGTGGGCAATGGCAGCGTGGAAT
GGGATGGCCCCCCATCACCTCACTGGACCCTGTACTCTGATGGCTCCAGCAGCATCCTCAGCACCAACAA
CGCTACCTTCCAAAACACGGGGACCTATCGCTGCACTGAGCCTGGAGACCCCCTGGGAGGCAGCGCCGCC
ATCCACCTCTATGTCAAAGACCCTGCCCGGCCCTGGAACGTGCTAGCACAGGAGGTGGTCGTGTTCGAGG
ACCAGGACGCACTACTGCCCTGTCTGCTCACAGACCCGGTGCTGGAAGCAGGCGTCTCGCTGGTGCGTGT
GCGTGGCCGGCCCCTCATGCGCCACACCAACTACTCCTTCTCGCCCTGGCATGGCTTCACCATCCACAGG
GCCAAGTTCATTCAGAGCCAGGACTATCAATGCAGTGCCCTGATGGGTGGCAGGAAGGTGATGTCCATCA
GCATCCGGCTGAAAGTGCAGAAAGTCATCCCAGGGCCCCCAGCCTTGACACTGGTGCCTGCAGAGCTGGT
GCGGATTCGAGGGGAGGCTGCCCAGATCGTGTGCTCAGCCAGCAGCGTTGATGTTAACTTTGATGTCTTC
CTCCAACACAACAACACTAAGCTCGCAATCCCTCAACAATCTGACTTTCATAATAACCGTTACCAAAAAG
TCCTGACCCTCAACCTCGATCAAGTAGATTTCCAACATGCCGGCAACTACTCCTGCGTGGCCAGCAACGT
GCAGGGCAAGCACTCCACCTCCATGTTCTTCCGGGTGGTAGAGAGTGCCTACTCGAACTTGAGCTCTGAG
CAGAACCTCATCCAGGAGGTGACCGTGGGGGAGGGGCTCAACCTCAAAGTCATGGTGGAGGCCTACCCAG
GCCTGCAAGGTTTTAACTGGACCTACCTGGGACCCTTTTCTGACCACCAGCCTGAGCCCAAGCTTGCTAA
TGCTACCACCAAGGACACATACAGGCACACCTTCACCCTCTCTCTGCCCCGCCTGAAGCCCTCTGAGGCT
GGCCGCTACTCCTTCCTGGCCAGAAACCCAGGAGGCTGGAGAGCTCTGACGTTTGAGCTCACCCTTCGAT
ACCCCCCAGAGGTAAGCGTCATATGGACATTCATCAACGGCTCTGGCACCCTTTTGTGTGCTGCCTCTGG
GTACCCCCAGCCCAACGTGACATGGCTGCAGTGCAGTGGCCACACTGATAGGTGTGATGAGGCCCAAGTG
CTGCAGGTCTGGGATGACCCATACCCTGAGGTCCTGAGCCAGGAGCCCTTCCACAAGGTGACGGTGCAGA
GCCTGCTGACTGTTGAGACCTTAGAGCACAACCAAACCTACGAGTGCAGGGCCCACAACAGCGTGGGGAG
TGGCTCCTGGGCCTTCATACCCATCTCTGCAGGAGCCCACACGCATCCCCCGGATGAGTTCCTCTTCACA
CCAGTGGTGGTCGCCTGCATGTCCATCATGGCCTTGCTGCTGCTGCTGCTCCTGCTGCTATTGTACAAGT
ATAAGCAGAAGCCCAAGTACCAGGTCCGCTGGAAGATCATCGAGAGCTATGAGGGCAACAGTTATACTTT
CATCGACCCCACGCAGCTGCCTTACAACGAGAAGTGGGAGTTCCCCCGGAACAACCTGCAGTTTGGTAAG
ACCCTCGGAGCTGGAGCCTTTGGGAAGGTGGTGGAGGCCACGGCCTTTGGTCTGGGCAAGGAGGATGCTG
TCCTGAAGGTGGCTGTGAAGATGCTGAAGTCCACGGCCCATGCTGATGAGAAGGAGGCCCTCATGTCCGA
GCTGAAGATCATGAGCCACCTGGGCCAGCACGAGAACATCGTCAACCTTCTGGGAGCCTGTACCCATGGA
GGCCCTGTACTGGTCATCACGGAGTACTGTTGCTATGGCGACCTGCTCAACTTTCTGCGAAGGAAGGCTG
AGGCCATGCTGGGACCCAGCCTGAGCCCCGGCCAGGACCCCGAGGGAGGCGTCGACTATAAGAACATCCA
CCTCGAGAAGAAATATGTCCGCAGGGACAGTGGCTTCTCCAGCCAGGGTGTGGACACCTATGTGGAGATG
AGGCCTGTCTCCACTTCTTCAAATGACTCCTTCTCTGAGCAAGACCTGGACAAGGAGGATGGACGGCCCC
TGGAGCTCCGGGACCTGCTTCACTTCTCCAGCCAAGTAGCCCAGGGCATGGCCTTCCTCGCTTCCAAGAA
TTGCATCCACCGGGACGTGGCAGCGCGTAACGTGCTGTTGACCAATGGTCATGTGGCCAAGATTGGGGAC
TTCGGGCTGGCTAGGGACATCATGAATGACTCCAACTACATTGTCAAGGGCAATGCCCGCCTGCCTGTGA
AGTGGATGGCCCCAGAGAGCATCTTTGACTGTGTCTACACGGTTCAGAGCGACGTCTGGTCCTATGGCAT
CCTCCTCTGGGAGATCTTCTCACTTGGGCTGAATCCCTACCCTGGCATCCTGGTGAACAGCAAGTTCTAT
AAACTGGTGAAGGATGGATACCAAATGGCCCAGCCTGCATTTGCCCCAAAGAATATATACAGCATCATGC
AGGCCTGCTGGGCCTTGGAGCCCACCCACAGACCCACCTTCCAGCAGATCTGCTCCTTCCTTCAGGAGCA
GGCCCAAGAGGACAGGAGAGAGCGGGACTATACCAATCTGCCGAGCAGCAGCAGAAGCGGTGGCAGCGGC
AGCAGCAGCAGTGAGCTGGAGGAGGAGAGCTCTAGTGAGCACCTGACCTGCTGCGAGCAAGGGGATATCG
CCCAGCCCTTGCTGCAGCCCAACAACTTCCAGTTCTGCTGAGGAGTTGACGACAGGGAGTACCACTCTCC
CCTCCTCCAAACTTCAACTCCTCCATGGATGGGGCGACACGGGGAGAACATACAAACTCTGCCTTCGGTC
ATTTCACTCAACAGCTCGGCCCAGCTCTGAAACTTGGGAAGGTGAGGGATTCAGGGGAGGTCAGAGGATC
AGCGGCCGCCCCTCTCCCTCCCCCCCCCCTAACGTTACTGGCCGAAGCCGCTTGGAATAAGGCCGGTGTG
CGTTTGTCTATATGTTATTTTCCACCATATTGCCGTCTTTTGGCAATGTGAGGGCCCGGAAACCTGGCCC
TGTCTTCTTGACGAGCATTCCTAGGGGTCTTTCCCCTCTCGCCAAAGGAATGCAAGGTCTGTTGAATGTC
GTGAAGGAAGCAGTTCCTCTGGAAGCTTCTTGAAGACAAACAACGTCTGTAGCGACCCTTTGCAGGCAGC
GGAACCCCCCACCTGGCGACAGGTGCCTCTGCGGCCAAAAGCCACGTGTATAAGATACACCTGCAAAGGC
GGCACAACCCCAGTGCCACGTTGTGAGTTGGATAGTTGTGGAAAGAGTCAAATGGCTCTCCTCAAGCGTA
TTCAACAAGGGGCTGAAGGATGCCCAGAAGGTACCCCATTGTATGGGATCTGATCTGGGGCCTCGGTGCA
CATGCTTTACATGTGTTTAGTCGAGGTTAAAAAAACGTCTAGGCCCCCCGAACCACGGGGACGTGGTTTT
CCTTTGAAAAACACGATGATAATATGGCCACAACCATGGTGAGCAAGGGCGAGGAGCTGTTCACCGGGGT
GGTGCCCATCCTGGTCGAGCTGGACGGCGACGTAAACGGCCACAAGTTCAGCGTGTCCGGCGAGGGCGAG
GGCGATGCCACCTACGGCAAGCTGACCCTGAAGTTCATCTGCACCACCGGCAAGCTGCCCGTGCCCTGGC
CCACCCTCGTGACCACCCTGACCTACGGCGTGCAGTGCTTCAGCCGCTACCCCGACCACATGAAGCAGCA
CGACTTCTTCAAGTCCGCCATGCCCGAAGGCTACGTCCAGGAGCGCACCATCTTCTTCAAGGACGACGGC
AACTACAAGACCCGCGCCGAGGTGAAGTTCGAGGGCGACACCCTGGTGAACCGCATCGAGCTGAAGGGCA
TCGACTTCAAGGAGGACGGCAACATCCTGGGGCACAAGCTGGAGTACAACTACAACAGCCACAACGTCTA
TATCATGGCCGACAAGCAGAAGAACGGCATCAAGGTGAACTTCAAGATCCGCCACAACATCGAGGACGGC
AGCGTGCAGCTCGCCGACCACTACCAGCAGAACACCCCCATCGGCGACGGCCCCGTGCTGCTGCCCGACA
ACCACTACCTGAGCACCCAGTCCGCCCTGAGCAAAGACCCCAACGAGAAGCGCGATCACATGGTCCTGCT
GGAGTTCGTGACCGCCGCCGGGATCACTCTCGGCATGGACGAGCTGTACAAGTAACTCGAGGGATCCGTC
GACCTGCAGCCAAGCTTATCGATAAAATAAAAGATTTTATTTAGTCTCCAGAAAAAGGGGGGAATGAAAG
ACCCCACCTGTAGGTTTGGCAAGCTAGCTTAAGTAACGCCATTTTGCAAGGCATGGAAAATACATAACTG
AGAATAGAGAAGTTCAGATCAAGGTTAGGAACAGAGAGACAGCAGAATATGGGCCAAACAGGATATCTGT
GGTAAGCAGTTCCTGCCCCGGCTCAGGGCCAAGAACAGATGGTCCCCAGATGCGGTCCCGCCCTCAGCAG
TTTCTAGAGAACCATCAGATGTTTCCAGGGTGCCCCAAGGACCTGAAATGACCCTGTGCCTTATTTGAAC
TAACCAATCAGTTCGCTTCTCGCTTCTGTTCGCGCGCTTCTGCTCCCCGAGCTCAATAAAAGAGCCCACA
ACCCCTCACTCGGCGCGCCAGTCCTCCGATAGACTGCGTCGCCCGGGTACCCGTGTATCCAATAAACCCT
CTTGCAGTTGCATCCGACTTGTGGTCTCGCTGTTCCTTGGGAGGGTCTCCTCTGAGTGATTGACTACCCG
TCAGCGGGGGTCTTTCATGGGTAACAGTTTCTTGAAGTTGGAGAACAACATTCTGAGGGTAGGAGTCGAA
TATTAAGTAATCCTGACTCAATTAGCCACTGTTTTGAATCCACATACTCCAATACTCCTGAAATAGTTCA
TTATGGACAGCGCAGAAAGAGCTGGGGAGAATTGTGAAATTGTTATCCGCTCACAATTCCACACAACATA
CGAGCCGGAAGCATAAAGTGTAAAGCCTGGGGTGCCTAATGAGTGAGCTAACTCACATTAATTGCGTTGC
GCTCACTGCCCGCTTTCCAGTCGGGAAACCTGTCGTGCCAGCTGCATTAATGAATCGGCCAACGCGCGGG
GAGAGGCGGTTTGCGTATTGGGCGCTCTTCCGCTTCCTCGCTCACTGACTCGCTGCGCTCGGTCGTTCGG
CTGCGGCGAGCGGTATCAGCTCACTCAAAGGCGGTAATACGGTTATCCACAGAATCAGGGGATAACGCAG
GAAAGAACATGTGAGCAAAAGGCCAGCAAAAGGCCAGGAACCGTAAAAAGGCCGCGTTGCTGGCGTTTTT
CCATAGGCTCCGCCCCCCTGACGAGCATCACAAAAATCGACGCTCAAGTCAGAGGTGGCGAAACCCGACA
GGACTATAAAGATACCAGGCGTTTCCCCCTGGAAGCTCCCTCGTGCGCTCTCCTGTTCCGACCCTGCCGC
TTACCGGATACCTGTCCGCCTTTCTCCCTTCGGGAAGCGTGGCGCTTTCTCATAGCTCACGCTGTAGGTA
TCTCAGTTCGGTGTAGGTCGTTCGCTCCAAGCTGGGCTGTGTGCACGAACCCCCCGTTCAGCCCGACCGC
TGCGCCTTATCCGGTAACTATCGTCTTGAGTCCAACCCGGTAAGACACGACTTATCGCCACTGGCAGCAG
CCACTGGTAACAGGATTAGCAGAGCGAGGTATGTAGGCGGTGCTACAGAGTTCTTGAAGTGGTGGCCTAA
CTACGGCTACACTAGAAGAACAGTATTTGGTATCTGCGCTCTGCTGAAGCCAGTTACCTTCGGAAAAAGA
GTTGGTAGCTCTTGATCCGGCAAACAAACCACCGCTGGTAGCGGTGGTTTTTTTGTTTGCAAGCAGCAGA
TTACGCGCAGAAAAAAAGGATCTCAAGAAGATCCTTTGATCTTTTCTACGGGGTCTGACGCTCAGTGGAA
CGAAAACTCACGTTAAGGGATTTTGGTCATGAGATTATCAAAAAGGATCTTCACCTAGATCCTTTTAAAT
TAAAAATGAAGTTTTAAATCAATCTAAAGTATATATGAGTAAACTTGGTCTGACAGTTACCAATGCTTAA
TCAGTGAGGCACCTATCTCAGCGATCTGTCTATTTCGTTCATCCATAGTTGCCTGACTCCCCGTCGTGTA
GATAACTACGATACGGGAGGGCTTACCATCTGGCCCCAGTGCTGCAATGATACCGCGAGACCCACGCTCA
CCGGCTCCAGATTTATCAGCAATAAACCAGCCAGCCGGAAGGGCCGAGCGCAGAAGTGGTCCTGCAACTT
TATCCGCCTCCATCCAGTCTATTAATTGTTGCCGGGAAGCTAGAGTAAGTAGTTCGCCAGTTAATAGTTT
GCGCAACGTTGTTGCCATTGCTACAGGCATCGTGGTGTCACGCTCGTCGTTTGGTATGGCTTCATTCAGC
TCCGGTTCCCAACGATCAAGGCGAGTTACATGATCCCCCATGTTGTGCAAAAAAGCGGTTAGCTCCTTCG
GTCCTCCGATCGTTGTCAGAAGTAAGTTGGCCGCAGTGTTATCACTCATGGTTATGGCAGCACTGCATAA
TTCTCTTACTGTCATGCCATCCGTAAGATGCTTTTCTGTGACTGGTGAGTACTCAACCAAGTCATTCTGA
GAATAGTGTATGCGGCGACCGAGTTGCTCTTGCCCGGCGTCAATACGGGATAATACCGCGCCACATAGCA
GAACTTTAAAAGTGCTCATCATTGGAAAACGTTCTTCGGGGCGAAAACTCTCAAGGATCTTACCGCTGTT
GAGATCCAGTTCGATGTAACCCACTCGTGCACCCAACTGATCTTCAGCATCTTTTACTTTCACCAGCGTT
TCTGGGTGAGCAAAAACAGGAAGGCAAAATGCCGCAAAAAAGGGAATAAGGGCGACACGGAAATGTTGAA
TACTCATACTCTTCCTTTTTCAATATTATTGAAGCATTTATCAGGGTTATTGTCTCATGAGCGGATACAT
ATTTGAATGTATTTAGAAAAATAAACAAATAGGGGTTCCGCGCACATTTCCCCGAAAAGTGCCACCTGAC
GTCTAAGAAACCATTATTATCATGACATTAACCTATAAAAATAGGCGTATCACGAGGCCCTTTCGTCTCG
CGCGTTTCGGTGATGACGGTGAAAACCTCTGACACATGCAGCTCCCGGAGACGGTCACAGCTTGTCTGTA
AGCGGATGCCGGGAGCAGACAAGCCCGTCAGGGCGCGTCAGCGGGTGTTGGCGGGTGTCGGGGCTGGCTT
AACTATGCGGCATCAGAGCAGATTGTACTGAGAGTGCACCATATGCGGTGTGAAATACCGCACAGATGCG
TAAGGAGAAAATACCGCATCAGGCGCCATTCGCCATTCAGGCTGCGCAACTGTTGGGAAGGGCGATCGGT
GCGGGCCTCTTCGCTATTACGCCAGCTGGCGAAAGGGGGATGTGCTGCAAGGCGATTAAGTTGGGTAACG
CCAGGGTTTTCCCAGTCACGACGTTGTAAAACGACGGCGCAAGGAATGGTGCATGCAAGGAGATGGCGCC
CAACAGTCCCCCGGCCACGGGGCCTGCCACCATACCCACGCCGAAACAAGCGCTCATGAGCCCGAAGTGG
CGAGCCCGATCTTCCCCATCGGTGATGTCGGCGATATAGGCGCCAGCAACCGCACCTGTGGCGCCGGTGA
TGCCGGCCACGATGCGTCCGGCGTAGAGGCGATTAGTCCAATTTGTTAAAGACAGGATATCAGTGGTCCA
GGCTCTAGTTTTGACTCAACAATATCACCAGCTGAAGCCTATAGAGTACGAGCCATAGATAAAATAAAAG
ATTTTATTTAGTCTCCAGAAAAAGGGGGGAA
